Addgene plasmid #10810: HA.PKD.S738E/S742E
Depositing lab: Alex Toker. Depositing organization: Beth Israel Deaconess Medical Center. Publication: Protein kinase Cdelta selectively regulates protein kinase D-dependent activation of NF-kappaB in oxidative stress signaling. Storz P, Doppler H, Toker A. Mol Cell Biol. 2004 Apr . 24(7):2614-26. 10.1128/MCB.24.7.2614-2626.2004 PubMed 15024053.
Backbone
  Vector backbone: pcDNA3
  Backbone manufacturer: Invitrogen
  Backbone size w/o insert (bp): 5446
  Vector type: Mammalian Expression
  Selectable markers: Neomycin (select with G418)
Growth in bacteria
  Bacterial resistance: Ampicillin, 100 μg/mL
  Growth temperature: 37°C
  Growth strain: DH5alpha
  Copy number: High Copy
Gene/Insert
  Gene/Insert name: PKD
  Species: H. sapiens (human)
  Insert size (bp): 2800
  Mutation: Activation loop active: S738E and S742E (bp 2212-2214 TCT -> GAG, bp 2224-2226 TCA -> GAG); L520P
  Entrez Gene: PRKD1 (a.k.a. CHDED, PKC-MU, PKCM, PKD, PRKCM)
  Promoter: CMV
  Tag / fusion protein: HA (N terminal on insert)
  Cloning method: Restriction Enzyme; 5′ cloning site BamHI (not destroyed); 3′ cloning site XhoI (not destroyed)
  Sequencing primers: 5′ CMV-F; 3′ BGH-rev
Terms and licenses: Academic/Nonprofit Terms; Industry Terms: Not Available to Industry
Depositor comments: The HA tag on this plasmid contains a point mutation that renders it unrecognizable by the 3F10 HA antibody. It will work fine with the 12CA5 HA antibody. The PKD insert in this plasmid contains a L520P mutation when compared to GenBank reference sequence NP_002733.1. Although the effect of this mutation is unknown, this is the exact plasmid used in the associated publication and it should function as described.
How to cite: HA.PKD.S738E/S742E was a gift from Alex Toker (Addgene plasmid # 10810 ; http://n2t.net/addgene:10810 ; RRID:Addgene_10810)
