[The description below was written by a language model from this plasmid's Addgene catalogue record.]
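Description:
HA.PKD.S738E/S742E is a mammalian expression plasmid built on the pcDNA3 backbone that encodes human protein kinase D (PRKD1, also known as PKCμ) carrying an N-terminal HA epitope tag. The roughly 2.8 kb insert sits between BamHI and XhoI sites, both retained, and is transcribed from the CMV promoter, which gives strong constitutive expression in most transfected mammalian cell lines. The plasmid is maintained at high copy in E. coli under ampicillin selection. The backbone's neomycin resistance marker allows G418 selection of stably transfected mammalian cells.

The defining feature is a pair of phosphomimetic substitutions, S738E and S742E, in the kinase activation loop. These two serines are normally phosphorylated by upstream kinases to switch PKD on. Replacing them with glutamate mimics the negative charge of phosphorylation, and the record describes the resulting protein as activation-loop active. This makes the construct useful as a constitutively active PKD allele for asking what PKD signalling does independently of upstream input. The associated work concerned PKCδ regulation of PKD-dependent NF-κB activation during oxidative stress.

Two sequence quirks are noted by the depositor. The HA tag carries a point mutation that prevents recognition by the 3F10 anti-HA antibody, although the 12CA5 antibody still detects it. The insert also contains an L520P change relative to the reference protein sequence. The effect of this change is unknown, but this is the exact plasmid used in the published experiments and it is expected to behave as described there. No feature table was provided, so details beyond the catalogue fields are not documented.
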