>Addgene plasmid #10810 | HA.PKD.S738E/S742E | addgene partial sequence | sequence record 17735 | 10810 with T7
ATCCTTATGATGTTCTTGATTATGCTAGCGCCCCTCCGGTCCTGCGGCCGCCCAGTCCGCTGCTGCCCGT
GGCGGCGGCAGCTGCCGCAGCGGCCGCCGCACTGGTCCCAGGGTCCGGGCCCGGGCCCGCGCCGTTCTTG
GCTCCTGTCGCGGCCCCGGTCGGGGGCATCTCGTTCCATCTGCAGATCGGCCTGAGCCGTGAGCCGGTGC
TGCTGCTGCAGGACTCGTCCGGGGACTACAGCCTGGCGCACGTCCGCGAGATGGCTTGCTCCATTGTCGA
CCAGAAGTTCCCTGAATGTGGTTTCTACGGAATGTATGATAAGATCCTGCTTTTTCGCCATGACCCTACC
TCTGAAAACATCCTTCAGCTGGTGAAAGCGGCCAGTGATATCCAGGAAGGCGATCTTATTGAAGTGGTCT
TGTCAGCTTCCGCCACCTTTGAAGACTTTCAGATTCGTCCCCACGCTCTCTTTGTTCATTCATACAGAGC
TCCAGCTTTCTGTGATCACTGTGGAGAAATGCTGTGGGGGCTGGTACGTCAAGGTCTTAAATGTGAAGGG
TGTGGTCTGAATTACCATAAGAGATGTGCATTTAAAATACCCAACAATTGCAGCGGTGTGAGGCGGAGAA
GGCTCTCAAACGTTTCCCTCACTGGGGTCAGCACCATCCGCACATCATCTGCTGAACTCTCTACAAGTGC
CCCTGATGAGCCCCTTCTGCAAAAATCACCATCAGAGTCGTTTATTGGTCGAGAGAAGAGGTCAAATTCT
CAATCATACATTGGACGACCAATTCACCTTGACAAGATTTTGATGTCTAAAGTTAAAGTGCCGCACACAT
TTGTCATCCACTCCTACACCCGGCCCACAGTGTGCCAGTACTGCAAGAAGCTTC
