>Addgene plasmid #10810 | HA.PKD.S738E/S742E | addgene partial sequence | sequence record 104159 | CMV-F 5'-CGCAAATGGGCGGTAGGCGTG-3'
TCTCTGGCTAACTAGAGGAACCCACTGCTTACTGGCTTATCGAAATTAATACGACTCACTATAGGGAGAC
CCAAGCTTGGTACCGAGCTCGGATCCATGTATCCTTATGATGTTCTTGATTATGCTAGCGCCCCTCCGGT
CCTGCGGCCGCCCAGTCCGCTGCTGCCCGTGGCGGCGGCAGCTGCCGCAGCGGCCGCCGCACTGGTCCCA
GGGTCCGGGCCCGGGCCCGCGCCGTTCTTGGCTCCTGTCGCGGCCCCGGTCGGGGGCATCTCGTTCCATC
TGCAGATCGGCCTGAGCCGTGAGCCGGTGCTGCTGCTGCAGGACTCGTCCGGGGACTACAGCCTGGCGCA
CGTCCGCGAGATGGCTTGCTCCATTGTCGACCAGAAGTTCCCTGAATGTGGTTTCTACGGAATGTATGAT
AAGATCCTGCTTTTTCGCCATGACCCTACCTCTGAAAACATCCTTCAGCTGGTGAAAGCGGCCAGTGATA
TCCAGGAAGGCGATCTTATTGAAGTGGTCTTGTCAGCTTCCGCCACCTTTGAAGACTTTCAGATTCGTCC
CCACGCTCTCTTTGTTCATTCATACAGAGCTCCAGCTTTCTGTGATCACTGTGGAGAAATGCTGTGGGGG
CTGGTACGTCAAGGTCTTAAATGTGAAGGGTGTGGTCTGAATTACCATAAGAGATGTGCATTTAAAATAC
CCAACAATTGCAGCGGTGTGAGGCGGAGAAGGCTCTCAAACGTTTCCCTCACTGGGGTCAGCACCATCCG
CACATCATCTGCTGAACTCTCTACAAGTGCCCCTGATGAGCCCCTTCTGCAAAAATCACCATCAGAGTCG
TTTATTGGTCGAGAGAAGAGGTCAAATTCTCAATCATACATTGGACGACCAATTCACCTTGACAAGATTT
TGATGTCTAAAGTTAAAGTGCCGCACACATTTGTCATCCACTCCTACACCCG
