>Addgene plasmid #10810 | HA.PKD.S738E/S742E | addgene partial sequence | sequence record 104175 | BGH-rev 5'-TAGAAGGCACAGTCGAGG-3'
CTATAGAATAGGGCCCTCTAGATGCATGCTCGAGTCAGAGGATGCTGACACGCTCACCGAGGGCTTTCAT
TTCTGTTTCTTCAGTCTCAGGAGTGTCACTGTGGCTAGCACTTGGATTGATCAGGTGTGTGGGGTACTGC
AGCCGCTGCTCGCCTGCATACTTCTCCCACCTCAGGTCATCACTTTCATGGGTGATGTAGCGCTCCCCGA
TTTTGCATTCCAGCTCTCGCAAATCTAACCAGGTCTGATAGTCCTGTAGCCAAGGGTGGCTCAAGGTCTT
ATCCACACTGTAGCGCTTTCTCATTTTTACTTGCAGCAAATTGTTGATAAGATCAATGGCTTCATGAGAT
ATTTCCTTCCAGGGATTTGGTGGATACATGAAAGCTGCATTCTGAATTTGGTCGTGTATGTCTTCATCTT
CATTAAATGGGAATGTGCCGCTTAGGCTTACATAGATGATGACCCCAACAGACCACATGTCTAGAGAGCG
ATTGTAGCCCTTGTTCCTTAGGACCTCAGGAGCCAGGTAAGCGGGGGTACCCACCACCTCCCTCCGGAAC
TCCTTCTCTCCAATGATCCGGGCAAAACCAAAATCACAAAGTTTCACCTGAGGAAAAGGATCAGCTGAGG
CTAGCAACACATTTTCTGGTTTGAGGTCACAGTGAACGATATTTTTAAAATGAAGGTGCCGCAAAGCCAC
GAGTATCTGAGTAATTAAAAACTTCGTTATGTGCTCTGGCAACCTGCCCTTTTCACTTGACAAGATCATT
TCCAGCATGTCTCCATGGAGTTTTTCCATAACAACAAACACTCTTTCAGGCGTCTCAAACATACACTCCA
AATTTACAACACCA
