>Addgene plasmid #10810 | HA.PKD.S738E/S742E | addgene partial sequence | sequence record 112905 | hPRKD1-F 5'-tgaaaggaacagtgggctca-3'
AGATGCAGAGATGGCAATGGCAGAGTGCCAGAACGACAGTGGCGAGATGCAAGATCCAGACCCAGACCAC
GAGGACGCCAACAGAACCATCAGTCCATCAACAAGCAACAATATCCCACTCATGAGGGTAGTGCAGTCTG
TCAAACACACGAAGAGGAAAAGCAGCACAGTCATGAAAGAAGGATGGATGGTCCACTACACCAGCAAGGA
CACGCTGCGGAAACGGCACTATTGGAGATTGGATAGCAAATGTATTACCCTCTTTCAGAATGACACAGGA
AGCAGGTACTACAAGGAAATTCCTTTATCTGAAATTTTGTCTCTGGAACCAGTAAAAACTTCAGCTTTAA
TTCCTAATGGGGCCAATCCTCATTGTTTCGAAATCACTACGGCAAATGTAGTGTATTATGTGGGAGAAAA
TGTGGTCAATCCTTCCAGCCCATCACCAAATAACAGTGTTCCCACCAGTGGCGTTGGTGCAGATGTGGCC
AGGATGTGGGAGATAGCCATCCAGCATGCCCTTATGCCCGTCATTCCCAAGGGCTCCTCCGTGGGTACAG
GAACCAACTTGCACAGAGATATCTCTGTGAGTATTTCAGTATCAAATTGCCAGATTCAAGAAAATGTGGA
CATCAGCACAGTATATCAGATTTTTCCTGATGAAGTACTGGGTTCTGGACAGTTTGGAATTGTTTATGGA
GGAAAACATCGTAAAACAGGAAGAGATGTAGCTATTAAAATCATTGACAAATTACGATTTCCAACAAAAC
AAGAAAGCCAGCTTCGTAATGAGGTTGCAATTCTACAGAACCTTCATCACCCTGGTGTTGTAAATTTGGA
GTGTATGTTTGAGACGCCTGAAAGAGTGTTTGTTGTTATGGAAAAACTCCATGGAGACATGCTGGAAATG
ATCTTGTCAAGTGAAAA
